>Addgene plasmid #83390 | His8:MBP-tev-Trp-eK-Flv | addgene full sequence | sequence record 175070 | Addgene NGS Result
TATGCCAGCCAGCCAGACGCAGACGCGCCGAGACAGAACTTAATGGGCCCGCTAACAGCGCGATTTGCTG
GTGACCCAATGCGACCAGATGCTCCACGCCCAGTCGCGTACCGTCTTCATGGGAGAAAATAATACTGTTG
ATGGGTGTCTGGTCAGAGACATCAAGAAATAACGCCGGAACATTAGTGCAGGCAGCTTCCACAGCAATGG
CATCCTGGTCATCCAGCGGATAGTTAATGATCAGCCCACTGACGCGTTGCGCGAGAAGATTGTGCACCGC
CGCTTTACAGGCTTCGACGCCGCTTCGTTCTACCATCGACACCACCACGCTGGCACCCAGTTGATCGGCG
CGAGATTTAATCGCCGCGACAATTTGCGACGGCGCGTGCAGGGCCAGACTGGAGGTGGCAACGCCAATCA
GCAACGACTGTTTGCCCGCCAGTTGTTGTGCCACGCGGTTGGGAATGTAATTCAGCTCCGCCATCGCCGC
TTCCACTTTTTCCCGCGTTTTCGCAGAAACGTGGCTGGCCTGGTTCACCACGCGGGAAACGGTCTGATAA
GAGACACCGGCATACTCTGCGACATCGTATAACGTTACTGGTTTCACATTCACCACCCTGAATTGACTCT
CTTCCGGGCGCTATCATGCCATACCGCGAAAGGTTTTGCACCATTCGATGGTGTCGGAATTTCGGGCAGC
GTTGGGTCCTGGCCACGGGTGCGCATGATCTAGAGCTGCCTCGCGCGTTTCGGTGATGACGGTGAAAACC
TCTGACACATGCAGCTCCCGGAGACGGTCACAGCTTGTCTGTAAGCGGATGCCGGGAGCAGACAAGCCCG
TCAGGGCGCGTCAGCGGGTGTTGGCGGGTGTCGGGGCGCAGCCATGACCCAGTCACGTAGCGATAGCGGA
GTGTATACTGGCTTAACTATGCGGCATCAGAGCAGATTGTACTGAGAGTGCACCATATGCGGTGTGAAAT
ACCGCACAGATGCGTAAGGAGAAAATACCGCATCAGGCGCTCTTCCGCTTCCTCGCTCACTGACTCGCTG
CGCTCGGTCGTTCGGCTGCGGCGAGCGGTATCAGCTCACTCAAAGGCGGTAATACGGTTATCCACAGAAT
CAGGGGATAACGCAGGAAAGAACATGTGAGCAAAAGGCCAGCAAAAGGCCAGGAACCGTAAAAAGGCCGC
GTTGCTGGCGTTTTTCCATAGGCTCCGCCCCCCTGACGAGCATCACAAAAATCGACGCTCAAGTCAGAGG
TGGCGAAACCCGACAGGACTATAAAGATACCAGGCGTTTCCCCCTGGAAGCTCCCTCGTGCGCTCTCCTG
TTCCGACCCTGCCGCTTACCGGATACCTGTCCGCCTTTCTCCCTTCGGGAAGCGTGGCGCTTTCTCATAG
CTCACGCTGTAGGTATCTCAGTTCGGTGTAGGTCGTTCGCTCCAAGCTGGGCTGTGTGCACGAACCCCCC
GTTCAGCCCGACCGCTGCGCCTTATCCGGTAACTATCGTCTTGAGTCCAACCCGGTAAGACACGACTTAT
CGCCACTGGCAGCAGCCACTGGTAACAGGATTAGCAGAGCGAGGTATGTAGGCGGTGCTACAGAGTTCTT
GAAGTGGTGGCCTAACTACGGCTACACTAGAAGGACAGTATTTGGTATCTGCGCTCTGCTGAAGCCAGTT
ACCTTCGGAAAAAGAGTTGGTAGCTCTTGATCCGGCAAACAAACCACCGCTGGTAGCGGTGGTTTTTTTG
TTTGCAAGCAGCAGATTACGCGCAGAAAAAAAGGATCTCAAGAAGATCCTTTGATCTTTTCTACGGGGTC
TGACGCTCAGTGGAACGAAAACTCACGTTAAGGGATTTTGGTCATGAGATTATCAAAAAGGATCTTCACC
TAGATCCTTTTAAATTAAAAATGAAGTTTTAAATCAATCTAAAGTATATATGAGTAAACTTGGTCTGACA
GTTACCAATGCTTAATCAGTGAGGCACCTATCTCAGCGATCTGTCTATTTCGTTCATCCATAGTTGCCTG
ACTCCCCGTCGTGTAGATAACTACGATACGGGAGGGCTTACCATCTGGCCCCAGTGCTGCAATGATACCG
CGAGACCCACGCTCACCGGCTCCAGATTTATCAGCAATAAACCAGCCAGCCGGAAGGGCCGAGCGCAGAA
GTGGTCCTGCAACTTTATCCGCCTCCATCCAGTCTATTAATTGTTGCCGGGAAGCTAGAGTAAGTAGTTC
GCCAGTTAATAGTTTGCGCAACGTTGTTGCCATTGCTACAGGCATCGTGGTGTCACGCTCGTCGTTTGGT
ATGGCTTCATTCAGCTCCGGTTCCCAACGATCAAGGCGAGTTACATGATCCCCCATGTTGTGCAAAAAAG
CGGTTAGCTCCTTCGGTCCTCCGATCGTTGTCAGAAGTAAGTTGGCCGCAGTGTTATCACTCATGGTTAT
GGCAGCACTGCATAATTCTCTTACTGTCATGCCATCCGTAAGATGCTTTTCTGTGACTGGTGAGTACTCA
ACCAAGTCATTCTGAGAATAGTGTATGCGGCGACCGAGTTGCTCTTGCCCGGCGTCAATACGGGATAATA
CCGCGCCACATAGCAGAACTTTAAAAGTGCTCATCATTGGAAAACGTTCTTCGGGGCGAAAACTCTCAAG
GATCTTACCGCTGTTGAGATCCAGTTCGATGTAACCCACTCGTGCACCCAACTGATCTTCAGCATCTTTT
ACTTTCACCAGCGTTTCTGGGTGAGCAAAAACAGGAAGGCAAAATGCCGCAAAAAAGGGAATAAGGGCGA
CACGGAAATGTTGAATACTCATACTCTTCCTTTTTCAATATTATTGAAGCATTTATCAGGGTTATTGTCT
CATGAGCGGATACATATTTGAATGTATTTAGAAAAATAAACAAATAGGGGTTCCGCGCACATTTCCCCGA
AAAGTGCCACCTGACGTCTAAGAAACCATTATTATCATGACATTAACCTATAAAAATAGGCGTATCACGA
GGCCCTTTCGTCTTCACCTCGAGAAATCATAAAAAATTTATTTGCTTTGTGAGCGGATAACAATTATAAT
AGATTCAATTGTGAGCGGATAACAATTTCACACAGAATTCATTAAAGAGGAGAAATTAACCATGGGACAT
CACCATCATCACCATCACCATTCAAAAATCGAAGAAGGTAAACTGGTAATCTGGATTAACGGCGATAAAG
GCTATAACGGTCTCGCTGAAGTCGGTAAGAAATTCGAGAAAGATACCGGAATTAAAGTCACCGTTGAGCA
TCCGGATAAACTGGAAGAGAAATTCCCACAGGTTGCGGCAACTGGCGATGGCCCTGACATTATCTTCTGG
GCACACGACCGCTTTGGTGGCTACGCTCAATCTGGCCTGTTGGCTGAAATCACCCCGGACAAAGCGTTCC
AGGACAAGCTGTATCCGTTTACCTGGGATGCCGTACGTTACAACGGCAAGCTGATTGCTTACCCGATCGC
TGTTGAAGCGTTATCGCTGATTTATAACAAAGATCTGCTGCCGAACCCGCCAAAAACCTGGGAAGAGATC
CCGGCGCTGGATAAAGAACTGAAAGCGAAAGGTAAGAGCGCGCTGATGTTCAACCTGCAAGAACCGTACT
TCACCTGGCCGCTGATTGCTGCTGACGGGGGTTATGCGTTCAAGTATGAAAACGGCAAGTACGACATTAA
AGACGTGGGCGTGGATAACGCTGGCGCGAAAGCGGGTCTGACCTTCCTGGTTGACCTGATTAAAAACAAA
CACATGAATGCAGACACCGATTACTCCATCGCAGAAGCTGCCTTTAATAAAGGCGAAACAGCGATGACCA
TCAACGGCCCGTGGGCATGGTCCAACATCGACACCAGCAAAGTGAATTATGGTGTAACGGTACTGCCGAC
CTTCAAGGGTCAACCATCCAAACCGTTCGTTGGCGTGCTGAGCGCAGGTATTAACGCCGCCAGTCCGAAC
AAAGAGCTGGCAAAAGAGTTCCTCGAAAACTATCTGCTGACTGATGAAGGTCTGGAAGCGGTTAATAAAG
ACAAACCGCTGGGTGCCGTAGCGCTGAAGTCTTACGAGGAAGAGTTGGCGAAAGATCCACGTATTGCCGC
CACTATGGAAAACGCCCAGAAAGGTGAAATCATGCCGAACATCCCGCAGATGTCCGCTTTCTGGTATGCC
GTGCGTACTGCGGTGATCAACGCCGCCAGCGGTCGTCAGACTGTCGATGAAGCCCTGAAAGACGCGCAGA
CTAATTCGAGCTCGAACAACAACAACAATAACAATAACAACAACCTCGGGATCGACGAAAACCTGTACCT
CACAAGTTTGTACAAAAAAGCAGGCTTAGAAAACCTGTATTTTCAGTGGCACGGATCTGGAGCTTGGCTG
TTGCCCGTCTCACTGGTGAAAAGAAAAACCACCCTGGCGCCCAATACGCAAACCGCCTCTCCCCGCGCGT
TGGCCGATTCATTAATGCAGGGAATGGGATCCTACCCATACGATGTTCCTGACTATGCGGGCTATCCCTA
TGACGTCCCGGACTATGCAGGATCCTATCCATACGACGTTCCAGATTACGCTGGTGCTGCAGATATCACT
CTTATCAGCGGCAGCACCCTCGGCGGTGCCGAATATGTAGCAGAACACCTGGCTGAAAAGCTGGAAGAGG
CGGGTTTTACCACCGAAACGCTGCACGGTCCGCTGTTGGAAGATTTATCTGCCTCGGGGATCTGGCTGAT
TATCAGCTCCACCCACGGTGCCGGAGATATTCCGGACAACCTTTCTCCTTTCTATGAAGCATTGCAGGAA
CAGAAGCCCGATCTTTCTGCGGTCCGCTTTGGCGCAATCGGTATTGGTAGTCGTGAATATGACACCTTTT
GTGGGGCTATCGATAAACTCGAGGCAGAACTCAAAGATTCCGGTGCAAAACAGACAGGCGAAACACTGAA
GATCAACATTCTTGATCACGACATTCCGGAAGATCCGGCAGAAGAATGGCTGGGATCGTGGATTAATTTA
CTCAAATAATGATACCCAGCTTTCTTGTACAAAGTGGTGATGGCGCGCCTGTAGGACGTCGACGGTACCA
TCGATACGCGTTCGAAGCTTAATTAGCTGAGCTTGGACTCCTGTTGATAGATCCAGTAATGACCTCAGAA
CTCCATCTGGATTTGTTCAGAACGCTCGGTTGCCGCCGGGCGTTTTTTATTGGTGAGAATCCAAGCTAGC
TTGGCGAGATTTTCAGGAGCTAAGGAAGCTAAAATGGAGAAAAAAATCACTGGATATACCACCGTTGATA
TATCCCAATGGCATCGTAAAGAACATTTTGAGGCATTTCAGTCAGTTGCTCAATGTACCTATAACCAGAC
CGTTCAGCTGGATATTACGGCCTTTTTAAAGACCGTAAAGAAAAATAAGCACAAGTTTTATCCGGCCTTT
ATTCACATTCTTGCCCGCCTGATGAATGCTCATCCGGAATTTCGTATGGCAATGAAAGACGGTGAGCTGG
TGATATGGGATAGTGTTCACCCTTGTTACACCGTTTTCCATGAGCAAACTGAAACGTTTTCATCGCTCTG
GAGTGAATACCACGACGATTTCCGGCAGTTTCTACACATATATTCGCAAGATGTGGCGTGTTACGGTGAA
AACCTGGCCTATTTCCCTAAAGGGTTTATTGAGAATATGTTTTTCGTCTCAGCCAATCCCTGGGTGAGTT
TCACCAGTTTTGATTTAAACGTGGCCAATATGGACAACTTCTTCGCCCCCGTTTTCACCATGGGCAAATA
TTATACGCAAGGCGACAAGGTGCTGATGCCGCTGGCGATTCAGGTTCATCATGCCGTTTGTGATGGCTTC
CATGTCGGCAGAATGCTTAATGAATTACAACAGTACTGCGATGAGTGGCAGGGCGGGGCGTAATTTTTTT
AAGGCAGTTATTGGTGCCCTTAAACGCCTGGGGTAATGACTCTCTAGCTTGAGGCATCAAATAAAACGAA
AGGCTCAGTCGAAAGACTGGGCCTTTCGTTTTATCTGTTGTTTGTCGGTGAACGCTCTCCTGAGTAGGAC
AAATCCGCCCTCTAGATTACGTGCAGTCGATGATAAGCTGTCAAACATGAGAATTGTGCCTAATGAGTGA
GCTAACTTACATTAATTGCGTTGCGCTCACTGCCCGCTTTCCAGTCGGGAAACCTGTCGTGCCAGCTGCA
TTAATGAATCGGCCAACGCGCGGGGAGAGGCGGTTTGCGTATTGGGCGCCAGGGTGGTTTTTCTTTTCAC
CAGTGAGACGGGCAACAGCTGATTGCCCTTCACCGCCTGGCCCTGAGAGAGTTGCAGCAAGCGGTCCACG
CTGGTTTGCCCCAGCAGGCGAAAATCCTGTTTGATGGTGGTTAACGGCGGGATATAACATGAGCTGTCTT
CGGTATCGTCGTATCCCACTACCGAGATATCCGCACCAACGCGCAGCCCGGACTCGGTAATGGCGCGCAT
TGCGCCCAGCGCCATCTGATCGTTGGCAACCAGCATCGCAGTGGGAACGATGCCCTCATTCAGCATTTGC
ATGGTTTGTTGAAAACCGGACATGGCACTCCAGTCGCCTTCCCGTTCCGCTATCGGCTGAATTTGATTGC
GAGTGAGATATT
Features (pLannotate 1.2.2; 22 found; start..end, strand, type, name):
    608..685     -  promoter       lacIq promoter: lacI (mutant); In the lacIq allele, a single base change in the promoter boosts expression of the lacI gene about 10-fold.
    734..775     +  CDS            rop (fragment): Rop protein, which maintains plasmids at low copy number; rop
    877..1017    +  misc_feature   bom: basis of mobility region from pBR322
   1203..1791    -  rep_origin     ori: high-copy-number ColE1/pMB1/pBR322/pUC origin of replication
   1962..2822    -  CDS            AmpR: β-lactamase; bla; confers resistance to ampicillin, carbenicillin, and related antibiotics
   2823..2927    -  promoter       AmpR promoter: bla
   3037..3081    +  promoter       T5 promoter: bacteriophage T5 promoter for E. coli RNA polymerase, with embedded lac operator
   3089..3105    +  protein_bind   lac operator: The lac repressor binds to the lac operator to inhibit transcription in E. coli. This inhibition can be relieved by adding lactose or isopropyl-β-D-thiogalactopyranoside (IPTG). lac repressor encoded by lacI
   3175..4272    +  CDS            MBP: maltose binding protein from E. coli; malE (mutated); This version of the gene does not encode a signal sequence, so MBP will remain in the cytosol.
   4342..4366    +  protein_bind   attB1: mutant version of attB; recombination site for the Gateway® BP reaction BP Clonase™
   4369..4387    +  CDS            TEV site (fragment): tobacco etch virus (TEV) protease recognition and cleavage site
   4407..4500    +  CDS            lacI (fragment): lac repressor; lacI; The lac repressor binds to the lac operator to inhibit transcription in E. coli. This inhibition can be relieved by adding lactose or isopropyl-β-D-thiogalactopyranoside (IPTG).
   4513..4602    +  CDS            3xHA: three tandem HA epitope tags
   4609..5046    +  CDS            mioC: MIOC_ECOLI - Also known as yieB. Experimental evidence at protein level: Swiss-Prot protein existence level 1. Probable electron transporter required for biotin synthase activity. From Escherichia coli (strain K12).
   5054..5078    -  protein_bind   attB2: mutant version of attB; recombination site for the Gateway® BP reaction BP Clonase™
   5146..5240    +  terminator     lambda t0 terminator: transcription terminator from phage lambda
   5255..5283    +  promoter       cat promoter (fragment): promoter of the E. coli cat gene encoding chloramphenicol acetyltransferase
   5284..5940    +  CDS            cat: CAT_ECOLX - Experimental evidence at protein level: Swiss-Prot protein existence level 1. This enzyme is an effector of chloramphenicol resistance in bacteria. From Escherichia coli. This protein is used as a marker in many commonly used cloning vectors, such as pACYC184.
   6008..6094    +  terminator     rrnB T1 terminator: Escherichia coli rrnB; transcription terminator T1 from the E. coli rrnB gene
   6117..6134    -  promoter       tet promoter (fragment): E. coli promoter for tetracycline efflux protein gene
   6153..6174    -  protein_bind   CAP binding site: CAP binding activates transcription in the presence of cAMP. E. coli catabolite activator protein
   6187..607     -  CDS            lacI (across the origin): lac repressor; lacI; The lac repressor binds to the lac operator to inhibit transcription in E. coli. This inhibition can be relieved by adding lactose or isopropyl-β-D-thiogalactopyranoside (IPTG).
