[The description below was written by a language model from this plasmid's Addgene catalogue record and pLannotate feature annotations shown in this document.]
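Description:
His8:MBP-tev-Trp-eK-Flv is a bacterial expression plasmid built on the pVP16 Gateway destination backbone for producing a recombinant artificial substrate in E. coli (BL21 is the listed strain). It replicates from a high-copy ColE1/pUC-type origin, with a bom region and only a remnant of rop, and is selected with ampicillin through the bla gene. The annotation also finds a cat (chloramphenicol acetyltransferase) coding sequence preceded by only a fragment of its promoter, downstream of the expression cassette, but the catalogue lists ampicillin as the only selection. A full lacI gene driven by the lacIq promoter supplies abundant repressor from the plasmid itself.

Expression is driven by a phage T5 promoter with lac operators, so it is read by the host RNA polymerase and induced with IPTG. Transcription ends at the lambda t0 terminator, and an rrnB T1 terminator follows cat. The open reading frame starts with the backbone-encoded 8xHis tag (catalogued but not separately annotated) and a cytosolic, signal-sequence-free MBP for solubility and affinity purification. It then runs through attB1 into a TEV protease site. After this comes a short segment that the annotation matches to lacI, whereas the catalogue describes the element as a lacZ derivative; this presumably corresponds to the "eK" linker in the name. A 3xHA epitope and the E. coli flavin-binding protein MioC ("Flv") follow, closed by attB2.

The name suggests that TEV cleavage releases the His-MBP carrier and exposes tryptophan as the new N-terminal residue, although the record does not say so explicitly. The stated use is in vitro ubiquitination studies of the N-end rule pathway; the HA tag would allow immunodetection of the substrate.
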