Addgene plasmid #83390: His8:MBP-tev-Trp-eK-Flv
Purpose: bacterial expression vector pVP16 containing a derivative of E. coli lacZ fused with E. coli flavin binding protein MioC to be used in N-end rule in vitro ubiquitination studies
Depositing lab: Nico Dissmeyer. Depositing organization: Leibniz Institute of Plant Biochemistry (IPB).
Backbone
  Vector backbone: pVP16
  Vector type: Bacterial Expression, Synthetic Biology
Growth in bacteria
  Bacterial resistance: Ampicillin, 100 μg/mL
  Growth temperature: 37°C
  Growth strain: BL21
  Copy number: High Copy
Gene/Insert
  Gene/Insert name: flavin binding protein MioC
  Species: E. coli
  Insert size (bp): 450
  GenBank ID: WP_080028772.1
  Tag / fusion protein: 8xHis (N terminal on backbone); MBP (N terminal on backbone); 3xHA (N terminal on backbone)
  Cloning method: Gateway Cloning
  Sequencing primers: 5′ gatgtccgctttctggtatgc; 3′ GTTCTGAGGTCATTACTGG
Terms and licenses: Academic/Nonprofit Terms; Industry Terms: Not Available to Industry
How to cite: His8:MBP-tev-Trp-eK-Flv was a gift from Nico Dissmeyer (Addgene plasmid # 83390 ; http://n2t.net/addgene:83390 ; RRID:Addgene_83390)
